Addgene plasmid #225086: DRH001_scAAV-hSyn-iCre-HA
Purpose: Expression of iCre with an HA tag in neurons driven by human synapsin promoter.
Depositing lab: Bernardo Sabatini. Depositing organization: Harvard Medical School. Publication: Thyroid hormone remodels cortex to coordinate body-wide metabolism and exploration. Hochbaum DR, Hulshof L, Urke A, Wang W, Dubinsky AC, Farnsworth HC, Hakim R, Lin S, Kleinberg G, Robertson K, Park C, Solberg A, Yang Y, Baynard C, Nadaf NM, Beron CC, Girasole AE, Chantranupong L, Cortopassi MD, Prouty S, Geistlinger L, Banks AS, Scanlan TS, Datta SR, Greenberg ME, Boulting GL, Macosko EZ, Sabatini BL. Cell. 2024 Oct 3;187(20):5679-5697.e23. doi: 10.1016/j.cell.2024.07.041. Epub 2024 Aug 22. PubMed 39178853.
Backbone
  Vector backbone: AAV
  Vector type: Mammalian Expression, AAV, Cre/Lox
Growth in bacteria
  Bacterial resistance: Ampicillin, 100 μg/mL
  Growth temperature: 37°C
  Growth strain: NEB Stable
  Copy number: Unknown
Gene/Insert
  Gene/Insert name: iCre
  Promoter: hSyn
  Tag / fusion protein: HA (C terminal on insert)
  Cloning method: Unknown
  Sequencing primers: 5′ na
Terms and licenses: Academic/Nonprofit Terms; Industry Terms: Not Available to Industry
How to cite: DRH001_scAAV-hSyn-iCre-HA was a gift from Bernardo Sabatini (Addgene plasmid # 225086 ; http://n2t.net/addgene:225086 ; RRID:Addgene_225086)
