[The description below was written by a language model from this plasmid's Addgene catalogue record and pLannotate feature annotations shown in this document.]
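Description:
DRH001_scAAV-hSyn-iCre-HA is an adeno-associated virus transfer plasmid, about 6 kb in size, built to express an HA-tagged, codon-improved Cre recombinase (iCre) in neurons. The "sc" in its name indicates a self-complementary AAV design, in which the packaged genome folds into double-stranded DNA and so bypasses second-strand synthesis. The record does not annotate the modified ITR that such vectors normally carry; both terminal repeats simply appear as AAV2 ITR fragments. In bacteria the plasmid replicates from a high-copy ColE1/pUC-type origin and is selected with ampicillin through the β-lactamase gene. The backbone also has an f1 phage origin and several short remnants (lacZα, lacI, M13 genes, bom, rop) that are cloning leftovers with no evident function.

Between the two ITRs lies a compact expression cassette of roughly 2 kb, consistent with the reduced packaging capacity of self-complementary vectors. The human synapsin I promoter restricts transcription to neurons. It drives a reading frame that begins with an SV40 nuclear localization signal, continues through the Cre coding sequence, and ends with a C-terminal HA epitope; the short match to a 3xHA feature fits a single tag. The tag allows transduced cells to be detected by immunostaining. Downstream, two partial WPRE matches suggest a truncated form of this post-transcriptional enhancer, and these are followed by SV40 polyadenylation signal fragments.

Once packaged into AAV particles and delivered to nervous tissue, the vector supplies nuclear Cre in neurons. There it can recombine loxP-flanked alleles or switch on Cre-dependent reporters and effectors, enabling neuron-specific conditional genetic manipulation.
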