Features (pLannotate 1.2.2; 20 found; start..end, strand, type, name):
     24..133     -  repeat_region  AAV2 ITR (fragment): inverted terminal repeat of adeno-associated virus serotype 2 inverted
    195..642     +  promoter       hSyn promoter: human synapsin I promoter; confers neuron-specific expression (Kügler et al., 2003)
    671..691     +  CDS            SV40 NLS: nuclear localization signal of SV40 (simian virus 40) large T antigen
    740..1765    +  CDS            cre: RECR_BPP1 - Experimental evidence at protein level: Swiss-Prot protein existence level 1. Catalyzes site-specific recombination between two 34-base- pair LOXP sites. Its role is to maintain the phage genome as a monomeric unit-copy plasmid in the lysogenic state. From Escherichia phage P1 (Bacteriophage P1).
   1781..1809    +  CDS            3xHA (fragment): three tandem HA epitope tags
   1833..1990    +  misc_feature   WPRE (fragment): woodchuck hepatitis virus posttranscriptional regulatory element
   1996..2080    +  misc_feature   WPRE (fragment): woodchuck hepatitis virus posttranscriptional regulatory element
   2079..2122    -  polyA_signal   SV40 poly(A) signal (fragment): SV40 polyadenylation signal
   2126..2193    -  polyA_signal   SV40 poly(A) signal (fragment): SV40 polyadenylation signal
   2266..2393    +  repeat_region  AAV2 ITR (fragment): inverted terminal repeat of adeno-associated virus serotype 2 inverted
   2391..2463    +  CDS            lacZα (fragment): LacZα fragment of β-galactosidase; lacZ fragment
   2474..2779    +  CDS            M13 gene IV (fragment) (sequence partly withheld): pIV; IV; phage assembly
   2767..3195    +  rep_origin     f1 ori (sequence partly withheld): f1 bacteriophage origin of replication; arrow indicates direction of (+) strand synthesis
   3285..3688    +  CDS            M13 gene II (fragment) (sequence partly withheld): pII; II; replication
   3696..3795    -  misc_feature   bom (fragment): basis of mobility region from pBR322
   3897..3932    -  CDS            rop (fragment): Rop protein, which maintains plasmids at low copy number; rop
   4027..4131    +  promoter       AmpR promoter: bla
   4132..4992    +  CDS            AmpR: β-lactamase; bla; confers resistance to ampicillin, carbenicillin, and related antibiotics
   5163..5751    +  rep_origin     ori: high-copy-number ColE1/pMB1/pBR322/pUC origin of replication
   5934..25      +  CDS            lacI (fragment) (across the origin): lac repressor; lacI; The lac repressor binds to the lac operator to inhibit transcription in E. coli. This inhibition can be relieved by adding lactose or isopropyl-β-D-thiogalactopyranoside (IPTG).
>Addgene plasmid #225086 | DRH001_scAAV-hSyn-iCre-HA | addgene full sequence | sequence record 444305 | Addgene NGS Result
GCGTTGGCCGATTCATTAATGCAGCAGCTGCGCGCTCGCTCGCTCACTGAGGCCGCCCGGGCAAAGCCCG
GGCGTCGGGCGACCTTTGGTCGCCCGGCCTCAGTGAGCGAGCGAGCGCGCAGAGAGGGAGTGGGGTTCGG
TACCGCGGCCGCACGCGTTGTACAGTGTCTAGACTGCAGAGGGCCCTGCGTATGAGTGCAAGTGGGTTTT
AGGACCAGGATGAGGCGGGGTGGGGGTGCCTACCTGACGACCGACCCCGACCCACTGGACAAGCACCCAA
CCCCCATTCCCCAAATTGCGCATCCCCTATCAGAGAGGGGGAGGGGAAACAGGATGCGGCGAGGCGCGTG
CGCACTGCCAGCTTCAGCACCGCGGACAGTGCCTTCGCCCCCGCCTGGCGGCGCGCGCCACCGCCGCCTC
AGCACTGAAGGCGCGCTGACGTCACTCGCCGGTCCCCCGCAAACTCCCCTTCCCGGCCACCTTGGTCGCG
TCCGCGCCGCCGCCGGCCCAGCCGGACCGCACCACGCGAGGCGCGAGATAGGGGGGCACGGGCGCGACCA
TCTGCGCTGCGGCGCCGGCGACTCAGCGCTGCCTCAGTCTGCGGTGGGCAGCGGAGGAGTCGTGTCGTGC
CTGAGAGCGCAGTCGAGAAGGATCCGCCACCATGGGTGGACCAAAAAAGAAGAGAAAGGTAGACCCGAAG
AAAAAGCGTAAGGTCGATCCCAAGAAGAAGAGGAAGGTGTCCAACCTGCTGACTGTGCACCAAAACCTGC
CTGCCCTCCCTGTGGATGCCACCTCTGATGAAGTCAGGAAGAACCTGATGGACATGTTCAGGGACAGGCA
GGCCTTCTCTGAACACACCTGGAAGATGCTCCTGTCTGTGTGCAGATCCTGGGCTGCCTGGTGCAAGCTG
AACAACAGGAAATGGTTCCCTGCTGAACCTGAGGATGTGAGGGACTACCTCCTGTACCTGCAAGCCAGAG
GCCTGGCTGTGAAGACCATCCAACAGCACCTGGGCCAGCTCAACATGCTGCACAGGAGATCTGGCCTGCC
TCGCCCTTCTGACTCCAATGCTGTGTCCCTGGTGATGAGGAGAATCAGAAAGGAGAATGTGGATGCTGGG
GAGAGAGCCAAGCAGGCCCTGGCCTTTGAACGCACTGACTTTGACCAAGTCAGATCCCTGATGGAGAACT
CTGACAGATGCCAGGACATCAGGAACCTGGCCTTCCTGGGCATTGCCTACAACACCCTGCTGCGCATTGC
CGAAATTGCCAGAATCAGAGTGAAGGACATCTCCCGCACCGATGGTGGGAGAATGCTGATCCACATTGGC
AGGACCAAGACCCTGGTGTCCACAGCTGGTGTGGAGAAGGCCCTGTCCCTGGGGGTTACCAAGCTGGTGG
AGAGATGGATCTCTGTGTCTGGTGTGGCTGATGACCCCAACAACTACCTGTTCTGCCGGGTCAGAAAGAA
TGGTGTGGCTGCCCCTTCTGCCACCTCCCAACTGTCCACCCGGGCCCTGGAAGGGATCTTTGAGGCCACC
CACCGCCTGATCTATGGTGCCAAGGATGACTCTGGGCAGAGATACCTGGCCTGGTCTGGCCACTCTGCCA
GAGTGGGTGCTGCCAGGGACATGGCCAGGGCTGGTGTGTCCATCCCTGAAATCATGCAGGCTGGTGGCTG
GACCAATGTGAACATTGTGATGAACTACATCAGAAACCTGGACTCTGAGACTGGGGCCATGGTGAGGCTG
CTCGAGGATGGGGACGGTGGAGGCGGAAGTTACCCATACGATGTTCCAGATTACGCTTAATGAATCGAAT
TCCGCTCGAGATAATCAACCTCTGGATTACAAAATTTGTGAAAGATTGACTGGTATTCTTAACTATGTTG
CTCCTTTTACGCTATGTGGATACGCTGCTTTAATGCCTTTGTATCATGCTATTGCTTCCCGTATGGCTTT
CATTTTCTCCTCCTTGTATAAATCCTGGTTAGTTCTTGCCACGGCGGAACTCATCGCCGCCTGCCTTGCC
CGCTGCTGGACAGGGGCTCGGCTGTTGGGCACTGACAATTCCGTGGTGTTTATTTGTGAAATTTGTGATG
CTATTGCTTTATTTGTAACCATCTAGCTTTATTTGTGAAATTTGTGATGCTATTGCTTTATTTGTAACCA
TTATAAGCTGCAATAAACAAGTTAACAACAACAATTGCATTCATTTTATGTTTCAGGTTCAGGGGGAGAT
GTGGGAGGTTTTTTAAAGCGGCCGCAGGAACCCCTAGTGATGGAGTTGGCCACTCCCTCTCTGCGCGCTC
GCTCGCTCACTGAGGCCGGGCGACCAAAGGTCGCCCGACGCCCGGGCTTTGCCCGGGCGGCCTCAGTGAG
CGAGCGAGCGCGCCAGCTGGCGTAATAGCGAAGAGGCCCGCACCGATCGCCCTTCCCAACAGTTGCGCAG
CCTGAATGGCGAATGGCGATTCC
[38 nt withheld, positions 2474-2511]
C
[378 nt withheld, positions 2513-2890]
C
[91 nt withheld, positions 2892-2982]
A
[49 nt withheld, positions 2984-3032]
CCTTTGACGTTGGAGTCCACGTTCTTT
[37 nt withheld, positions 3060-3096]
ACCCTATCTCGGTCTATTCTTTTGATTTATAAGGGATTTTGCCGATTTCGGCCTATTGGTTAAAAAATGA
GCTGATTTAACAAAAATTTAACGCGAATTTTAACAAAATATTAACGCTTACAATTTAAATATTTGCTTAT
ACAATCT
[100 nt withheld, positions 3244-3343]
CTCAGGCAATGACCTGATAGCCTTTGTAG
[69 nt withheld, positions 3373-3441]
T
[44 nt withheld, positions 3443-3486]
ACCTACACATTACTCA
[44 nt withheld, positions 3503-3546]
TTGCGTTGAAATAAAGGCTTCTCCC
[83 nt withheld, positions 3572-3654]
TTCTTTGCCTTGCCTGTATGATTTATTGGATGTTGGAATCGCCTGATGCGGTATTTTCTCCTTACGCATC
TGTGCGGTATTTCACACCGCATATGGTGCACTCTCAGTACAATCTGCTCTGATGCCGCATAGTTAAGCCA
GCCCCGACACCCGCCAACACCCGCTGACGCGCCCTGACGGGCTTGTCTGCTCCCGGCATCCGCTTACAGA
CAAGCTGTGACCGTCTCCGGGAGCTGCATGTGTCAGAGGTTTTCACCGTCATCACCGAAACGCGCGAGAC
GAAAGGGCCTCGTGATACGCCTATTTTTATAGGTTAATGTCATGATAATAATGGTTTCTTAGACGTCAGG
TGGCACTTTTCGGGGAAATGTGCGCGGAACCCCTATTTGTTTATTTTTCTAAATACATTCAAATATGTAT
CCGCTCATGAGACAATAACCCTGATAAATGCTTCAATAATATTGAAAAAGGAAGAGTATGAGTATTCAAC
ATTTCCGTGTCGCCCTTATTCCCTTTTTTGCGGCATTTTGCCTTCCTGTTTTTGCTCACCCAGAAACGCT
GGTGAAAGTAAAAGATGCTGAAGATCAGTTGGGTGCACGAGTGGGTTACATCGAACTGGATCTCAACAGC
GGTAAGATCCTTGAGAGTTTTCGCCCCGAAGAACGTTTTCCAATGATGAGCACTTTTAAAGTTCTGCTAT
GTGGCGCGGTATTATCCCGTATTGACGCCGGGCAAGAGCAACTCGGTCGCCGCATACACTATTCTCAGAA
TGACTTGGTTGAGTACTCACCAGTCACAGAAAAGCATCTTACGGATGGCATGACAGTAAGAGAATTATGC
AGTGCTGCCATAACCATGAGTGATAACACTGCGGCCAACTTACTTCTGACAACGATCGGAGGACCGAAGG
AGCTAACCGCTTTTTTGCACAACATGGGGGATCATGTAACTCGCCTTGATCGTTGGGAACCGGAGCTGAA
TGAAGCCATACCAAACGACGAGCGTGACACCACGATGCCTGTAGCAATGGCAACAACGTTGCGCAAACTA
TTAACTGGCGAACTACTTACTCTAGCTTCCCGGCAACAATTAATAGACTGGATGGAGGCGGATAAAGTTG
CAGGACCACTTCTGCGCTCGGCCCTTCCGGCTGGCTGGTTTATTGCTGATAAATCTGGAGCCGGTGAGCG
TGGGTCTCGCGGTATCATTGCAGCACTGGGGCCAGATGGTAAGCCCTCCCGTATCGTAGTTATCTACACG
ACGGGGAGTCAGGCAACTATGGATGAACGAAATAGACAGATCGCTGAGATAGGTGCCTCACTGATTAAGC
ATTGGTAACTGTCAGACCAAGTTTACTCATATATACTTTAGATTGATTTAAAACTTCATTTTTAATTTAA
AAGGATCTAGGTGAAGATCCTTTTTGATAATCTCATGACCAAAATCCCTTAACGTGAGTTTTCGTTCCAC
TGAGCGTCAGACCCCGTAGAAAAGATCAAAGGATCTTCTTGAGATCCTTTTTTTCTGCGCGTAATCTGCT
GCTTGCAAACAAAAAAACCACCGCTACCAGCGGTGGTTTGTTTGCCGGATCAAGAGCTACCAACTCTTTT
TCCGAAGGTAACTGGCTTCAGCAGAGCGCAGATACCAAATACTGTTCTTCTAGTGTAGCCGTAGTTAGGC
CACCACTTCAAGAACTCTGTAGCACCGCCTACATACCTCGCTCTGCTAATCCTGTTACCAGTGGCTGCTG
CCAGTGGCGATAAGTCGTGTCTTACCGGGTTGGACTCAAGACGATAGTTACCGGATAAGGCGCAGCGGTC
GGGCTGAACGGGGGGTTCGTGCACACAGCCCAGCTTGGAGCGAACGACCTACACCGAACTGAGATACCTA
CAGCGTGAGCTATGAGAAAGCGCCACGCTTCCCGAAGGGAGAAAGGCGGACAGGTATCCGGTAAGCGGCA
GGGTCGGAACAGGAGAGCGCACGAGGGAGCTTCCAGGGGGAAACGCCTGGTATCTTTATAGTCCTGTCGG
GTTTCGCCACCTCTGACTTGAGCGTCGATTTTTGTGATGCTCGTCAGGGGGGCGGAGCCTATGGAAAAAC
GCCAGCAACGCGGCCTTTTTACGGTTCCTGGCCTTTTGCTGGCCTTTTGCTCACATGTTCTTTCCTGCGT
TATCCCCTGATTCTGTGGATAACCGTATTACCGCCTTTGAGTGAGCTGATACCGCTCGCCGCAGCCGAAC
GACCGAGCGCAGCGAGTCAGTGAGCGAGGAAGCGGAAGAGCGCCCAATACGCAAACCGCCTCTCCCCGC
